Addgene plasmid #173783: pHelper_O
Purpose: The 186 helper plasmid necessary for genomic integration of the pIT5_KO plasmid.
Depositing lab: Keith Shearwin. Depositing organization: Adelaide University. Publication: The pIT5 Plasmid Series, an Improved Toolkit for Repeated Genome Integration in E. coli. Hao N, Chen Q, Dodd IB, Shearwin KE. ACS Synth Biol. 2021 Jun 30. doi: 10.1021/acssynbio.1c00215. PubMed 34190535.
Backbone
  Vector backbone: pHelper
  Backbone manufacturer: A portion of this plasmid was derived from a plasmid made by Haldimann and Wanner J. Bact 183, 6384-6393 (2001).
  Vector type: Bacterial Expression, Synthetic Biology
Growth in bacteria
  Bacterial resistance: Ampicillin, 100 μg/mL
  Growth temperature: 30°C
  Growth strain: DH5alpha
  Copy number: Low Copy
Gene/Insert
  Gene/Insert name: 186 Integrase
  Species: Other
  Mutation: E59G - please see depositor comments
  Cloning method: Restriction Enzyme; 5′ cloning site Unknown (unknown if destroyed)
Terms and licenses: Academic/Nonprofit Terms; Industry Terms: Not Available to Industry
Depositor comments: Depositor confirms E59G in 186 Integrase does not affect plasmid function.
How to cite: pHelper_O was a gift from Keith Shearwin (Addgene plasmid # 173783 ; http://n2t.net/addgene:173783 ; RRID:Addgene_173783)
