[The description below was written by a language model from this plasmid's Addgene catalogue record and pLannotate feature annotations shown in this document.]
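Description:
pHelper_O is a low-copy bacterial helper plasmid of about 4.9 kb that supplies phage 186 integrase in E. coli, enabling site-specific chromosomal integration of the companion pIT5_KO plasmid from the pIT5 genome-integration toolkit. It is built on the pHelper backbone, part of which derives from an earlier conditional-replication, integration and modular (CRIM) helper plasmid design. Propagation relies on the pSC101 origin together with a temperature-sensitive Rep101 replication protein (annotated as carrying the A56V change). The plasmid is therefore maintained only at permissive temperature, consistent with the recorded 30°C growth condition, and can be lost from cells at higher temperature. Selection is by ampicillin resistance through β-lactamase expressed from its native bla promoter.

The payload is the phage 186 int coding sequence, positioned next to and divergent from a gene encoding the temperature-sensitive λ repressor (cI ts, A67T). The feature table does not annotate the promoter driving the integrase. However, this arrangement is characteristic of helper plasmids in which a λ promoter is held off by the repressor at low temperature and derepressed on heat shift. A temperature increase would then both induce integrase synthesis and halt helper replication, so that cells gain the integrated construct while being cured of the helper. The integrase carries an E59G substitution, which the depositor reports does not affect plasmid function. The typical use is transient provision of integrase for single-copy insertion of pIT5-series constructs at the 186 attachment site, in synthetic biology and strain engineering work.
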