Features (pLannotate 1.2.2; 6 found; start..end, strand, type, name):
    284..1144    -  CDS            AmpR: β-lactamase; bla; confers resistance to ampicillin, carbenicillin, and related antibiotics
   1145..1249    -  promoter       AmpR promoter: bla
   1337..2050    -  CDS            λ repressor (ts): temperature-sensitive variant of the phage λ repressor; cIts; thermosensitivity is conferred by the A67T mutation
   2180..3190    +  CDS            phage 186 integrase: integrase from phage 186; int
   3329..4279    -  CDS            Rep101(Ts): temperature-sensitive version of the RepA protein needed for replication with the pSC101 origin (Armstrong et al., 1984); rep101 encoding an A56V mutation
   4327..4549    -  rep_origin     pSC101 ori: low-copy replication origin that requires the Rep101 protein
>Addgene plasmid #173783 | pHelper_O | addgene full sequence | sequence record 342367 | Addgene NGS Result
GCTATGTGGTGCTATCTGACTTTTTGCTGTTCAGCAGTTCCTGCCCTCTGATTTTCCAGTCTGACCACTT
CGGATTATCCCGTGACAGGTCATTCAGACTGGCTAATGCACCCAGTAAGGCAGCGGTATCATCAACGGGG
TCTGACGCTCAGTGGAACGAAAACTCACGTTAAGGGATTTTGGTCATGAGATTATCAAAAAGGATCTTCA
CCTAGATCCTTTTAAATTAAAAATGAAGTTTTAAATCAATCTAAAGTATATATGAGTAAACTTGGTCTGA
CAGTTACCAATGCTTAATCAGTGAGGCACCTATCTCAGCGATCTGTCTATTTCGTTCATCCATAGTTGCC
TGACTCCCCGTCGTGTAGATAACTACGATACGGGAGGGCTTACCATCTGGCCCCAGTGCTGCAATGATAC
CGCGAGACCCACGCTCACCGGCTCCAGATTTATCAGCAATAAACCAGCCAGCCGGAAGGGCCGAGCGCAG
AAGTGGTCCTGCAACTTTATCCGCCTCCATCCAGTCTATTAATTGTTGCCGGGAAGCTAGAGTAAGTAGT
TCGCCAGTTAATAGTTTGCGCAACGTTGTTGCCATTGCTACAGGCATCGTGGTGTCACGCTCGTCGTTTG
GTATGGCTTCATTCAGCTCCGGTTCCCAACGATCAAGGCGAGTTACATGATCCCCCATGTTGTGCAAAAA
AGCGGTTAGCTCCTTCGGTCCTCCGATCGTTGTCAGAAGTAAGTTGGCCGCAGTGTTATCACTCATGGTT
ATGGCAGCACTGCATAATTCTCTTACTGTCATGCCATCCGTAAGATGCTTTTCTGTGACTGGTGAGTACT
CAACCAAGTCATTCTGAGAATAGTGTATGCGGCGACCGAGTTGCTCTTGCCCGGCGTCAATACGGGATAA
TACCGCGCCACATAGCAGAACTTTAAAAGTGCTCATCATTGGAAAACGTTCTTCGGGGCGAAAACTCTCA
AGGATCTTACCGCTGTTGAGATCCAGTTCGATGTAACCCACTCGTGCACCCAACTGATCTTCAGCATCTT
TTACTTTCACCAGCGTTTCTGGGTGAGCAAAAACAGGAAGGCAAAATGCCGCAAAAAAGGGAATAAGGGC
GACACGGAAATGTTGAATACTCATACTCTTCCTTTTTCAATATTATTGAAGCATTTATCAGGGTTATTGT
CTCATGAGCGGATACATATTTGAATGTATTTAGAAAAATAAACAAATAGGGGTTCCGCGCACATTTCCCC
GAAAAGTGCCACCTGCATCGATGAAGATTCTTGCTCAATTGTTATCAGCTATGCGCCGACCAGAACACCT
TGCCGATCAGCCAAACGTCTCTTCAGGCCACTGACTAGCGATAACTTTCCCCACAACGGAACAACTCTCA
TTGCATGGGATCATTGGGTACTGTGGGTTTAGTGGTTGTAAAAACACCTGACCGCTATCCCTGATCAGTT
TCTTGAAGGTAAACTCATCACCCCCAAGTCTGGCTATGCAGAAATCACCTGGCTCAACAGCCTGCTCAGG
GTCAACGAGAATTAACATTCCGTCAGGAAAGCTTGGCTTGGAGCCTGTTGGTGCGGTCATGGAATTACCT
TCAACCTCAAGCCAGAATGCAGAATCACTGGCTTTTTTGGTTGTGCTTACCCATCTCTCCGCATCACCTT
TGGTAAAGGTTCTAAGCTTAGGTGAGAACATCCCTGCCTGAACATGAGAAAAAACAGGGTACTCATACTC
ACTTCTAAGTGACGGCTGCATACTAACCGCTTCATACATCTCGTAGATTTCTCTGGCGATTGAAGGGCTA
AATTCTTCAACGCTAACTTTGAGAATTTTTGTAAGCAATGCGGCGTTATAAGCATTTAATGCATTGATGC
CATTAAATAAAGCACCAACGCCTGACTGCCCCATCCCCATCTTGTCTGCGACAGATTCCTGGGATAAGCC
AAGTTCATTTTTCTTTTTTTCATAAATTGCTTTAAGGCGACGTGCGTCCTCAAGCTGCTCTTGTGTTAAT
GGTTTCTTTTTTGTGCTCATACGTTAAATCTATCACCGCAAGGGATAAATATCTAACACCGTGCGTGTTG
ACTATTTTACCTCTGGCGGTGATAATGGTTGCATGTACTAAGGAGGTTGTATGAATTCCTTTAAGAAGGA
GATATACATATGACCGTCCGTAAAAATCCGGCTGGCGGTTGGATTTGTGAACTCTACCCAAACGGTGCAA
AAGGCAAACGTATCAGAAAGAAATTCGCTACTAAAGGCGAGGCTCTGGCGTTTGAGCAGTACACCGTTCA
AAACCCGTGGCAGGAAGAAAAGGAAGACAGGCGCACGTTAAAAGGGCTGGTTGATTCATGGTATAGCGCT
CATGGCATTACACTGAAAGATGGTTTGAAACGCCAGTTAGCCATGCACCATGCTTTTGAGTGTATGGGCG
AACCACTCGCACGCGATTTCGATGCGCAGATGTTTTCCCGCTACCGAGAAAAACGGTTAAAAGGTGAGTA
TGCCCGTTCAAACAGAGTGAAAGAGGTATCGCCTCGCACGCTTAATCTTGAGCTGGCCTACTTCCGGGCG
GTGTTCAATGAGCTAAACCGCCTCGGAGAATGGAAGGGTGAAAACCCACTAAAAAATATGCGCCCATTCC
GCACAGAAGAAATGGAAATGACTTGGCTAACTCACGACCAAATTTCGCAACTGCTCGGAGAGTGTAACCG
ACATGACCACCCTGATTTAGAAACCGTGGTAAGAATCTGTCTCGCAACTGGCGCACGGTGGTCTGAGGCC
GAGAGTCTGAGAAAAAGCCAACTCGCGAAATACAAAATCACATACACCAACACGAAAGGTAGAAAAAATC
GCACCGTCCCAATCAGCAAAGAGCTCTATGAGTCTCTGCCTGATGATAAAAAGGGCCGGTTGTTCAGTGA
TTGTTATGGCGCGTTCCGGTCAGCTTTGGAAAGAACAGGTATCGAACTACCGGCAGGACAACTTACCCAC
GTTTTACGTCACACCTTCGCTAGTCACTTTATGATGAATGGCGGTAATATTTTGGTGTTGCAGCGCGTAC
TCGGCCATACAGATATAAAAATGACCATGCGATATGCGCACTTTGCACCCGACCATTTAGAGGATGCAGT
TAAACTAAATCCTTTAGTTCACATTACTAACAGCAAATAAGTTATGGAGGTTGTATGTCAGTTCGGCTAG
CCCATGGGTATGGACAGTTTTCCCTTTGATATGTAACGGTGAACAGTTGTTCTACTTTTGTTTGTTAGTC
TTGATGCTTCACTGATAGATACAAGAGCCATAAGAACCTCAGATCCTTCCGTATTTAGCCAGTATGTTCT
CTAGTGTGGTTCGTTGTTTTTGCGTGAGCCATGAGAACGAACCATTGAGATCATACTTACTTTGCATGTC
ACTCAAAAATTTTGCCTCAAAACTGGTGAGCTGAATTTTTGCAGTTAAAGCATCGTGTAGTGTTTTTCTT
AGTCCGTTATGTAGGTAGGAATCTGATGTAATGGTTGTTGGTATTTTGTCACCATTCATTTTTATCTGGT
TGTTCTCAAGTTCGGTTACGAGATCCATTTGTCTATCTAGTTCAACTTGGAAAATCAACGTATCAGTCGG
GCGGCCTCGCTTATCAACCACCAATTTCATATTGCTGTAAGTGTTTAAATCTTTACTTATTGGTTTCAAA
ACCCATTGGTTAAGCCTTTTAAACTCATGGTAGTTATTTTCAAGCATTAACATGAACTTAAATTCATCAA
GGCTAATCTCTATATTTGCCTTGTGAGTTTTCTTTTGTGTTAGTTCTTTTAATAACCACTCATAAATCCT
CATAGAGTATTTGTTTTCAAAAGACTTAACATGTTCCAGATTATATTTTATGAATTTTTTTAACTGGAAA
AGATAAGGCAATATCTCTTCACTAAAAACTAATTCTAATTTTTCGCTTGAGAACTTGGCATAGTTTGTCC
ACTGGAAAATCTCAAAGCCTTTAACCAAAGGATTCCTGATTTCCACAGTTCTCGTCATCAGCTCTCTGGT
TGCTTTAGCTAATACACCATAAGCATTTTCCCTACTGATGTTCATCATCTGAACGTATTGGTTATAAGTG
AACGATACCGTCCGTTCTTTCCTTGTAGGGTTTTCAATCGTGGGGTTGAGTAGTGCCACACAGCATAAAA
TTAGCTTGGTTTCATGCTCCGTTAAGTCATAGCGACTAATCGCTAGTTCATTTGCTTTGAAAACAACTAA
TTCAGACATACATCTCAATTGGTCTAGGTGATTTTAATCACTATACCAATTGAGATGGGCTAGTCAATGA
TAATTACTAGTCCTTTTCCTTTGAGTTGTGGGTATCTGTAAATTCTGCTAGACCTTTGCTGGAAAACTTG
TAAATTCTGCTAGACCCTCTGTAAATTCCGCTAGACCTTTGTGTGTTTTTTTTGTTTATATTCAAGTGGT
TATAATTTATAGAATAAAGAAAGAATAAAAAAAGATAAAAAGAATAGATCCCAGCCCTGTGTATAACTCA
CTACTTTAGTCAGTTCCGCAGTATTACAAAAGGATGTCGCAAACGCTGTTTGCTCCTCTACAAAACAGAC
CTTAAAACCCTAAAGGCTTAAGTAGCACCCTCGCAAGCTCGGTTGCGGCCGCAATCGGGCAAATCGCTGA
ATATTCCTTTTGTCTCCGACCATCAGGCACCTGAGTCGCTGTCTTTTTCGTGACATTCAGTTCGCTGCGC
TCACGGCTCTGGCAGTGAATGGGGGTAAATGGCACTACAGGCGCCTTTTATGGATTCATGCAAGGAAACT
ACCCATAATACAAGAAAAGCCCGTCACGGGCTTCTCAGGGCGTTTTATGGCGGGTCT
